Addgene plasmid #15744: pGSTag Flag Jnk2a2
Depositing lab: Roger Davis. Depositing organization: University of Massachusetts, Worcester. Publication: Selective interaction of JNK protein kinase isoforms with transcription factors. Gupta S, Barrett T, Whitmarsh AJ, Cavanagh J, Sluss HK, Derijard B, Davis RJ. EMBO J. 1996 Jun 3. 15(11):2760-70. PubMed 8654373.
Backbone
  Vector backbone: pGSTag
  Backbone size w/o insert (bp): 5057
  Vector type: Bacterial Expression
Growth in bacteria
  Bacterial resistance: Ampicillin, 100 μg/mL
  Growth temperature: 37°C
  Growth strain: DH5alpha
  Copy number: High Copy
Gene/Insert
  Gene/Insert name: Jnk2a2 (alt name: MAPK9)
  Species: H. sapiens (human)
  Insert size (bp): 1325
  Entrez Gene: MAPK9 (a.k.a. JNK-55, JNK2, JNK2A, JNK2ALPHA, JNK2B, JNK2BETA, PRKM9, SAPK, SAPK1a, p54a, p54aSAPK)
  Cloning method: Restriction Enzyme; 5′ cloning site Bam HI (not destroyed); 3′ cloning site Hind III (not destroyed)
  Sequencing primers: 5′ pGex 5'; 3′ pGex 3'
Terms and licenses: Academic/Nonprofit Terms; Industry Terms: Not Available to Industry
How to cite: pGSTag Flag Jnk2a2 was a gift from Roger Davis (Addgene plasmid # 15744 ; http://n2t.net/addgene:15744 ; RRID:Addgene_15744)
