[The description below was written by a language model from this plasmid's Addgene catalogue record.]
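Description:
pGSTag Flag Jnk2a2 is a bacterial expression plasmid built on the pGSTag backbone (about 5.1 kb without insert) and carrying a roughly 1.3 kb insert encoding human JNK2α2, an isoform of the c-Jun N-terminal kinase encoded by the MAPK9 gene. The coding sequence was placed between BamHI and HindIII sites, both of which remain intact, so the insert can be excised or transferred with the same enzymes. The plasmid is maintained at high copy number in E. coli under ampicillin selection. The record does not list the origin of replication, the promoter, or any other backbone features, and no feature table is available to confirm them.

The backbone name and the use of pGEX-type sequencing primers flanking the cloning site suggest a pGEX-related vector, in which the insert is expressed as a fusion to glutathione S-transferase, allowing affinity purification on glutathione resin. The construct name also indicates a Flag epitope on the kinase, which would permit detection or immunoprecipitation with anti-Flag antibodies. However, the catalogue fields do not explicitly record either tag or their position relative to the JNK2α2 sequence, so these details are inferred from the naming rather than documented.

The plasmid is suited to producing recombinant JNK2α2 protein in bacteria for biochemical work. The associated study concerned the selective interaction of JNK isoforms with transcription factors, which is consistent with using the purified fusion protein in binding and kinase assays that compare substrate preferences among JNK family members.
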