>Addgene plasmid #15744 | pGSTag Flag Jnk2a2 | addgene partial sequence | sequence record 22651 | 15744 with pGEX5'
TGGATCTGCACAACGTCGCGAAATTCTGAGCCGTCTTCCGAGTTACCGTAAAGGATCCATGACCGACAGT
AAATGTGACAGTCAGTTTTATAGTGTGCAAGTGGCAGACTCAACCTTCACTGTCCTAAAACGTTACCAGC
AGCTGAAACCAATTGGCTCTGGGGCCCAAGGGATTGTTTGTGCTGCATTTGATACAGTTCTTGGGATAAA
TGTTGCAGTCAAGAAACTAAGCCGTCCTTTTCAGAACCAAACTCATGCAAAGAGAGCTTATCGTGAACTT
GTCCTCTTAAAATGTGTCAATCATAAAAATATAATTAGTTTGTTAAATGTGTTTACACCACAAAAAACTC
TAGAAGAATTTCAAGATGTGTATTTGGTTATGGAATTAATGGATGCTAACTTATGTCAGGTTATTCACAT
GGAGCTGGATCATGAAAGAATGTCCTACCTTCTTTACCAGATGCTTTGTGGTATTAAACATCTGCATTCA
GCTGGTATAATTCATAGAGATTTGAAGCCTAGCAACATTGTTGTGAAATCAGACTGCACCCTGAAGATCC
TTGACTTTGGCCTGGCCCGGACAGCGTGCACTAACTTCATGATGACCCCTTACGTGGTGACACGGTACTA
CCGGGCGCCCCAAGTCATCCTGGGTATGGGCTACAAAGAGAACGTTGATATCTGGTCAGTGGGTTG
